Addgene plasmid #110861: pLenti-VQR-P2A-GFP-PGK-Puro
Purpose: Lentiviral vector for constitutive expression of Cas9-VQR-P2A-GFP (not codon optimized)
Depositing lab: Lukas Dow. Depositing organization: Cornell University. Publication: Optimized base editors enable efficient editing in cells, organoids and mice. Zafra MP, Schatoff EM, Katti A, Foronda M, Breinig M, Schweitzer AY, Simon A, Han T, Goswami S, Montgomery E, Thibado J, Kastenhuber ER, Sanchez-Rivera FJ, Shi J, Vakoc CR, Lowe SW, Tschaharganeh DF, Dow LE. Nat Biotechnol. 2018 Jul 3. pii: nbt.4194. doi: 10.1038/nbt.4194. PubMed 29969439.
Backbone
  Vector backbone: Adapted from lentiCRISPRv1
  Backbone size w/o insert (bp): 6296
  Vector type: Lentiviral
  Selectable markers: Puromycin ; GFP
Growth in bacteria
  Bacterial resistance: Ampicillin, 100 μg/mL
  Growth temperature: 30°C
  Growth strain: NEB Stable
  Copy number: Low Copy
Gene/Insert
  Gene/Insert name: Cas9-VQR (alt name: VQR)
  Species: Synthetic
  Insert size (bp): 4212
  Mutation: D1135V, R1335Q, T1337R
  Promoter: EF1s
  Tag / fusion protein: 3X FLAG (C terminal on insert)
  Cloning method: Gibson Cloning
  Sequencing primers: 5′ TAAGTGCAGTAGTCGCCGTG; 3′ TTAAGAATACCAGTCAATCTTTC
Terms and licenses: Academic/Nonprofit Terms; Industry Terms: Not Available to Industry
How to cite: pLenti-VQR-P2A-GFP-PGK-Puro was a gift from Lukas Dow (Addgene plasmid # 110861 ; http://n2t.net/addgene:110861 ; RRID:Addgene_110861)
