[The description below was written by a language model from this plasmid's Addgene catalogue record and pLannotate feature annotations shown in this document.]
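Description:
pLenti-VQR-P2A-GFP-PGK-Puro is a lentiviral expression vector of about 12.4 kb, adapted from lentiCRISPRv1, that drives constitutive expression of the VQR variant of Streptococcus pyogenes Cas9 together with a GFP reporter. It has a third-generation, self-inactivating HIV-1 architecture. An RSV promoter replaces the U3 region upstream of a truncated 5' LTR. This is followed by the Ψ packaging signal with a gag fragment, the Rev response element for Rev-dependent nuclear export of the genomic RNA, and the cPPT/CTS. The WPRE and a ΔU3 3' LTR close the proviral region. In bacteria the plasmid carries ampicillin resistance and a ColE1/pUC-type origin. The catalogue nevertheless lists it as low copy and names a recombination-tolerant growth strain, as is common for LTR-containing plasmids. An f1 ori, an SV40 ori and poly(A) signal, and lac/T7/T3 remnants remain in the backbone.

The payload consists of two cassettes. A short EF-1α core promoter (EF1s) transcribes Cas9 carrying the D1135V, R1335Q and T1337R substitutions, which alter PAM recognition relative to wild-type Cas9. The coding sequence is described as not codon optimized. It bears a C-terminal 3xFLAG tag and is linked to EGFP through a P2A self-cleaving peptide. The P2A is named in the record but not annotated in the feature table; it presumably lies in the gap between the tag and EGFP. Nuclease and fluorescent marker are therefore produced from a single transcript as separate proteins. Downstream, a mouse PGK promoter independently drives puromycin N-acetyltransferase, so transduced cells can be selected with puromycin or identified by fluorescence. No guide RNA cassette is annotated, so a guide would have to be supplied separately. The vector was deposited in connection with work on optimizing genome and base editor expression, where it appears to represent the non-optimized Cas9 coding sequence.
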