Features (pLannotate 1.2.2; 29 found; start..end, strand, type, name):
      5..231     +  promoter       RSV promoter: Rous sarcoma virus enhancer/promoter
    232..412     +  LTR            5' LTR (truncated): truncated 5' long terminal repeat (LTR) from HIV-1
    459..584     +  misc_feature   HIV-1 Ψ: packaging signal of human immunodeficiency virus type 1
    568..931     +  CDS            HIV-1 gag (fragment): gag protein from human immunodeficiency virus 1; gag
   1077..1310    +  misc_feature   RRE: The Rev response element (RRE) of HIV-1 allows for Rev-dependent mRNA export from the nucleus to the cytoplasm.
   1687..1713    +  CDS            Rev (fragment): human immunodeficiency virus 1 (HIV-1) Rev protein; rev; enhances nuclear export of unspliced and incompletely spliced viral mRNAs
   1723..1840    +  misc_feature   cPPT/CTS: central polypurine tract and central termination sequence of HIV-1
   1909..2120    +  promoter       EF-1α core promoter: core promoter for human elongation factor EF-1α
   2146..6249    +  CDS            Cas9 VQR: Streptococcus pyogenes Cas9 endonuclease with the D1135V/R1335Q/T1337R mutations has an altered recognition specificity for the protospacer adjacent motif (PAM) (Kleinstiver et al., 2015)
   6283..6348    +  CDS            3xFLAG: three tandem FLAG® epitope tags, followed by an enterokinase cleavage site
   6415..7134    +  CDS            EGFP: the original enhanced GFP (Yang et al., 1996) mammalian codon-optimized
   7147..7646    +  promoter       PGK promoter: mouse phosphoglycerate kinase 1 promoter
   7667..8266    +  CDS            PuroR: puromycin N-acetyltransferase; pac from Streptomyces alboniger; confers resistance to puromycin
   8282..8870    +  misc_feature   WPRE: woodchuck hepatitis virus posttranscriptional regulatory element
   8921..8940    +  misc_feature   cPPT/CTS (fragment): central polypurine tract and central termination sequence of HIV-1
   8942..9175    +  LTR            3' LTR (ΔU3): self-inactivating 3' long terminal repeat (LTR) from HIV-1
   9253..9374    +  polyA_signal   SV40 poly(A) signal: SV40 polyadenylation signal
   9414..9549    +  rep_origin     SV40 ori: SV40 origin of replication
   9570..9588    -  promoter       T7 promoter: promoter for bacteriophage T7 RNA polymerase
   9596..9751    +  CDS            lacZα (fragment): LacZα fragment of β-galactosidase; lacZ fragment
   9756..10184   +  rep_origin     f1 ori (sequence partly withheld): f1 bacteriophage origin of replication; arrow indicates direction of (+) strand synthesis
  10237..10341   +  promoter       AmpR promoter: bla
  10342..11202   +  CDS            AmpR: β-lactamase; bla; confers resistance to ampicillin, carbenicillin, and related antibiotics
  11373..11961   +  rep_origin     ori: high-copy-number ColE1/pMB1/pBR322/pUC origin of replication
  12144..12236   +  CDS            lacI (fragment): lac repressor; lacI; The lac repressor binds to the lac operator to inhibit transcription in E. coli. This inhibition can be relieved by adding lactose or isopropyl-β-D-thiogalactopyranoside (IPTG).
  12249..12270   +  protein_bind   CAP binding site: CAP binding activates transcription in the presence of cAMP. E. coli catabolite activator protein
  12285..12315   +  promoter       lac promoter: promoter for the E. coli lac operon
  12319..12341   +  protein_bind   lac operator (fragment): The lac repressor binds to the lac operator to inhibit transcription in E. coli. This inhibition can be relieved by adding lactose or isopropyl-β-D-thiogalactopyranoside (IPTG). lac repressor encoded by lacI
  12384..12402   +  promoter       T3 promoter: promoter for bacteriophage T3 RNA polymerase
>Addgene plasmid #110861 | pLenti-VQR-P2A-GFP-PGK-Puro | addgene full sequence | sequence record 211518 | Addgene NGS Result
TTAATGTAGTCTTATGCAATACTCTTGTAGTCTTGCAACATGGTAACGATGAGTTAGCAACATGCCTTAC
AAGGAGAGAAAAAGCACCGTGCATGCCGATTGGTGGAAGTAAGGTGGTACGATCGTGCCTTATTAGGAAG
GCAACAGACGGGTCTGACATGGATTGGACGAACCACTGAATTGCCGCATTGCAGAGATATTGTATTTAAG
TGCCTAGCTCGATACATAAACGGGTCTCTCTGGTTAGACCAGATCTGAGCCTGGGAGCTCTCTGGCTAAC
TAGGGAACCCACTGCTTAAGCCTCAATAAAGCTTGCCTTGAGTGCTTCAAGTAGTGTGTGCCCGTCTGTT
GTGTGACTCTGGTAACTAGAGATCCCTCAGACCCTTTTAGTCAGTGTGGAAAATCTCTAGCAGTGGCGCC
CGAACAGGGACTTGAAAGCGAAAGGGAAACCAGAGGAGCTCTCTCGACGCAGGACTCGGCTTGCTGAAGC
GCGCACGGCAAGAGGCGAGGGGCGGCGACTGGTGAGTACGCCAAAAATTTTGACTAGCGGAGGCTAGAAG
GAGAGAGATGGGTGCGAGAGCGTCAGTATTAAGCGGGGGAGAATTAGATCGCGATGGGAAAAAATTCGGT
TAAGGCCAGGGGGAAAGAAAAAATATAAATTAAAACATATAGTATGGGCAAGCAGGGAGCTAGAACGATT
CGCAGTTAATCCTGGCCTGTTAGAAACATCAGAAGGCTGTAGACAAATACTGGGACAGCTACAACCATCC
CTTCAGACAGGATCAGAAGAACTTAGATCATTATATAATACAGTAGCAACCCTCTATTGTGTGCATCAAA
GGATAGAGATAAAAGACACCAAGGAAGCTTTAGACAAGATAGAGGAAGAGCAAAACAAAAGTAAGACCAC
CGCACAGCAAGCGGCCGCTGATCTTCAGACCTGGAGGAGGAGATATGAGGGACAATTGGAGAAGTGAATT
ATATAAATATAAAGTAGTAAAAATTGAACCATTAGGAGTAGCACCCACCAAGGCAAAGAGAAGAGTGGTG
CAGAGAGAAAAAAGAGCAGTGGGAATAGGAGCTTTGTTCCTTGGGTTCTTGGGAGCAGCAGGAAGCACTA
TGGGCGCAGCGTCAATGACGCTGACGGTACAGGCCAGACAATTATTGTCTGGTATAGTGCAGCAGCAGAA
CAATTTGCTGAGGGCTATTGAGGCGCAACAGCATCTGTTGCAACTCACAGTCTGGGGCATCAAGCAGCTC
CAGGCAAGAATCCTGGCTGTGGAAAGATACCTAAAGGATCAACAGCTCCTGGGGATTTGGGGTTGCTCTG
GAAAACTCATTTGCACCACTGCTGTGCCTTGGAATGCTAGTTGGAGTAATAAATCTCTGGAACAGATTTG
GAATCACACGACCTGGATGGAGTGGGACAGAGAAATTAACAATTACACAAGCTTAATACACTCCTTAATT
GAAGAATCGCAAAACCAGCAAGAAAAGAATGAACAAGAATTATTGGAATTAGATAAATGGGCAAGTTTGT
GGAATTGGTTTAACATAACAAATTGGCTGTGGTATATAAAATTATTCATAATGATAGTAGGAGGCTTGGT
AGGTTTAAGAATAGTTTTTGCTGTACTTTCTATAGTGAATAGAGTTAGGCAGGGATATTCACCATTATCG
TTTCAGACCCACCTCCCAACCCCGAGGGGACCCAGACCACAATTTTAAAAGAAAAGGGGGGATTGGGGGG
TACAGTGCAGGGGAAAGAATAGTAGACATAATAGCAACAGACATACAAACTAAAGAATTACAAAAACAAA
TTACAAAAATTCAAAATTTTCGGGTTTATTACAGGGACAGCAGAGATCCACTTTGGCGCCGGCTCGAGTG
GCTCCGGTGCCCGTCAGTGGGCAGAGCGCACATCGCCCACAGTCCCCGAGAAGTTGGGGGGAGGGGTCGG
CAATTGAACCGGTGCCTAGAGAAGGTGGCGCGGGGTAAACTGGGAAAGTGATGTCGTGTACTGGCTCCGC
CTTTTTCCCGAGGGTGGGGGAGAACCGTATATAAGTGCAGTAGTCGCCGTGAACGTTCTTTTTCGCAACG
GGTTTGCCGCCAGAACACAGGTGTCGTGACGCGGGATCCGCCACCATGGATAAAAAGTATTCTATTGGTT
TAGACATCGGCACTAATTCCGTTGGATGGGCTGTCATAACCGATGAATACAAAGTACCTTCAAAGAAATT
TAAGGTGTTGGGGAACACAGACCGTCATTCGATTAAAAAGAATCTTATCGGTGCCCTCCTATTCGATAGT
GGCGAAACGGCAGAGGCGACTCGCCTGAAACGAACCGCTCGGAGAAGGTATACACGTCGCAAGAACCGAA
TATGTTACTTACAAGAAATTTTTAGCAATGAGATGGCCAAAGTTGACGATTCTTTCTTTCACCGTTTGGA
AGAGTCCTTCCTTGTCGAAGAGGACAAGAAACATGAACGGCACCCCATCTTTGGAAACATAGTAGATGAG
GTGGCATATCATGAAAAGTACCCAACGATTTATCACCTCAGAAAAAAGCTAGTTGACTCAACTGATAAAG
CGGACCTGAGGTTAATCTACTTGGCTCTTGCCCATATGATAAAGTTCCGTGGGCACTTTCTCATTGAGGG
TGATCTAAATCCGGACAACTCGGATGTCGACAAACTGTTCATCCAGTTAGTACAAACCTATAATCAGTTG
TTTGAAGAGAACCCTATAAATGCAAGTGGCGTGGATGCGAAGGCTATTCTTAGCGCCCGCCTCTCTAAAT
CCCGACGGCTAGAAAACCTGATCGCACAATTACCCGGAGAGAAGAAAAATGGGTTGTTCGGTAACCTTAT
AGCGCTCTCACTAGGCCTGACACCAAATTTTAAGTCGAACTTCGACTTAGCTGAAGATGCCAAATTGCAG
CTTAGTAAGGACACGTACGATGACGATCTCGACAATCTACTGGCACAAATTGGAGATCAGTATGCGGACT
TATTTTTGGCTGCCAAAAACCTTAGCGATGCAATCCTCCTATCTGACATACTGAGAGTTAATACTGAGAT
TACCAAGGCGCCGTTATCCGCTTCAATGATCAAAAGGTACGATGAACATCACCAAGACTTGACACTTCTC
AAGGCCCTAGTCCGTCAGCAACTGCCTGAGAAATATAAGGAAATATTCTTTGATCAGTCGAAAAACGGGT
ACGCAGGTTATATTGACGGCGGAGCGAGTCAAGAGGAATTCTACAAGTTTATCAAACCCATATTAGAGAA
GATGGATGGGACGGAAGAGTTGCTTGTAAAACTCAATCGCGAAGATCTACTGCGAAAGCAGCGGACTTTC
GACAACGGTAGCATTCCACATCAAATCCACTTAGGCGAATTGCATGCTATACTTAGAAGGCAGGAGGATT
TTTATCCGTTCCTCAAAGACAATCGTGAAAAGATTGAGAAAATCCTAACCTTTCGCATACCTTACTATGT
GGGACCCCTGGCCCGAGGGAACTCTCGGTTCGCATGGATGACAAGAAAGTCCGAAGAAACGATTACTCCA
TGGAATTTTGAGGAAGTTGTCGATAAAGGTGCGTCAGCTCAATCGTTCATCGAGAGGATGACCAACTTTG
ACAAGAATTTACCGAACGAAAAAGTATTGCCTAAGCACAGTTTACTTTACGAGTATTTCACAGTGTACAA
TGAACTCACGAAAGTTAAGTATGTCACTGAGGGCATGCGTAAACCCGCCTTTCTAAGCGGAGAACAGAAG
AAAGCAATAGTAGATCTGTTATTCAAGACCAACCGCAAAGTGACAGTTAAGCAATTGAAAGAGGACTACT
TTAAGAAAATTGAATGCTTCGATTCTGTCGAGATCTCCGGGGTAGAAGATCGATTTAATGCGTCACTTGG
TACGTATCATGACCTCCTAAAGATAATTAAAGATAAGGACTTCCTGGATAACGAAGAGAATGAAGATATC
TTAGAAGATATAGTGTTGACTCTTACCCTCTTTGAAGATCGGGAAATGATTGAGGAAAGACTAAAAACAT
ACGCTCACCTGTTCGACGATAAGGTTATGAAACAGTTAAAGAGGCGTCGCTATACGGGCTGGGGACGATT
GTCGCGGAAACTTATCAACGGGATAAGAGACAAGCAAAGTGGTAAAACTATTCTCGATTTTCTAAAGAGC
GACGGCTTCGCCAATAGGAACTTTATGCAGCTGATCCATGATGACTCTTTAACCTTCAAAGAGGATATAC
AAAAGGCACAGGTTTCCGGACAAGGGGACTCATTGCACGAACATATTGCGAATCTTGCTGGTTCGCCAGC
CATCAAAAAGGGCATACTCCAGACAGTCAAAGTAGTGGATGAGCTAGTTAAGGTCATGGGACGTCACAAA
CCGGAAAACATTGTAATCGAGATGGCACGCGAAAATCAAACGACTCAGAAGGGGCAAAAAAACAGTCGAG
AGCGGATGAAGAGAATAGAAGAGGGTATTAAAGAACTGGGCAGCCAGATCTTAAAGGAGCATCCTGTGGA
AAATACCCAATTGCAGAACGAGAAACTTTACCTCTATTACCTACAAAATGGAAGGGACATGTATGTTGAT
CAGGAACTGGACATAAACCGTTTATCTGATTACGACGTCGATCACATTGTACCCCAATCCTTTTTGAAGG
ACGATTCAATCGACAATAAAGTGCTTACACGCTCGGATAAGAACCGAGGGAAAAGTGACAATGTTCCAAG
CGAGGAAGTCGTAAAGAAAATGAAGAACTATTGGCGGCAGCTCCTAAATGCGAAACTGATAACGCAAAGA
AAGTTCGATAACTTAACTAAAGCTGAGAGGGGTGGCTTGTCTGAACTTGACAAGGCCGGATTTATTAAAC
GTCAGCTCGTGGAAACCCGCCAAATCACAAAGCATGTTGCACAGATACTAGATTCCCGAATGAATACGAA
ATACGACGAGAACGATAAGCTGATTCGGGAAGTCAAAGTAATCACTTTAAAGTCAAAATTGGTGTCGGAC
TTCAGAAAGGATTTTCAATTCTATAAAGTTAGGGAGATAAATAACTACCACCATGCGCACGACGCTTATC
TTAATGCCGTCGTAGGGACCGCACTCATTAAGAAATACCCGAAGCTAGAAAGTGAGTTTGTGTATGGTGA
TTACAAAGTTTATGACGTCCGTAAGATGATCGCGAAAAGCGAACAGGAGATAGGCAAGGCTACAGCCAAA
TACTTCTTTTATTCTAACATTATGAATTTCTTTAAGACGGAAATCACTCTGGCAAACGGAGAGATACGCA
AACGACCTTTAATTGAAACCAATGGGGAGACAGGTGAAATCGTATGGGATAAGGGCCGGGACTTCGCGAC
GGTGAGAAAAGTTTTGTCCATGCCCCAAGTCAACATAGTAAAGAAAACTGAGGTGCAGACCGGAGGGTTT
TCAAAGGAATCGATTCTTCCAAAAAGGAATAGTGATAAGCTCATCGCTCGTAAAAAGGACTGGGACCCGA
AAAAGTACGGTGGCTTCGTGAGCCCTACAGTTGCCTATTCTGTCCTAGTAGTGGCAAAAGTTGAGAAGGG
AAAATCCAAGAAACTGAAGTCAGTCAAAGAATTATTGGGGATAACGATTATGGAGCGCTCGTCTTTTGAA
AAGAACCCCATCGACTTCCTTGAGGCGAAAGGTTACAAGGAAGTAAAAAAGGATCTCATAATTAAACTAC
CAAAGTATAGTCTGTTTGAGTTAGAAAATGGCCGAAAACGGATGTTGGCTAGCGCCGGAGAGCTTCAAAA
GGGGAACGAACTCGCACTACCGTCTAAATACGTGAATTTCCTGTATTTAGCGTCCCATTACGAGAAGTTG
AAAGGTTCACCTGAAGATAACGAACAGAAGCAACTTTTTGTTGAGCAGCACAAACATTATCTCGACGAAA
TCATAGAGCAAATTTCGGAATTCAGTAAGAGAGTCATCCTAGCTGATGCCAATCTGGACAAAGTATTAAG
CGCATACAACAAGCACAGGGATAAACCCATACGTGAGCAGGCGGAAAATATTATCCATTTGTTTACTCTT
ACCAACCTCGGCGCTCCAGCCGCATTCAAGTATTTTGACACAACGATAGATCGCAAACAGTACAGATCTA
CCAAGGAGGTGCTAGACGCGACACTGATTCACCAATCCATCACGGGATTATATGAAACTCGGATAGATTT
GTCACAGCTTGGGGGTGACGGATCCCCCAAGAAGAAGAGGAAAGTCTCGAGCGACTACAAAGACCATGAC
GGTGATTATAAAGATCATGACATCGATTACAAGGATGACGATGACAAGGGCAGCGGCGCCACCAACTTCA
GCCTGCTGAAGCAGGCCGGCGACGTGGAGGAGAACCCCGGCCCCATGGTGAGCAAGGGCGAGGAGCTGTT
CACCGGGGTGGTGCCCATCCTGGTCGAGCTGGACGGCGACGTAAACGGCCACAAGTTCAGCGTGTCTGGC
GAGGGCGAGGGCGATGCCACCTACGGCAAGCTGACCCTGAAGTTCATCTGCACCACCGGCAAGCTGCCCG
TGCCCTGGCCCACCCTCGTGACCACCCTGACCTACGGCGTGCAGTGCTTCAGCCGCTACCCCGACCACAT
GAAGCAGCACGACTTCTTCAAGTCCGCCATGCCCGAAGGCTACGTCCAGGAGCGCACCATCTTCTTCAAG
GACGACGGCAACTACAAGACCCGCGCCGAGGTGAAGTTCGAGGGCGACACCCTGGTGAACCGCATCGAGC
TGAAGGGCATCGACTTCAAGGAGGACGGCAACATCCTGGGGCACAAGCTGGAGTACAACTACAACAGCCA
CAACGTCTATATCATGGCCGACAAGCAGAAGAACGGCATCAAGGCGAACTTCAAGATCCGCCACAACATC
GAGGACGGCAGCGTGCAGCTCGCCGACCACTACCAGCAGAACACCCCCATCGGCGACGGCCCCGTGCTGC
TGCCCGACAACCACTACCTGAGCACCCAGTCCGCCCTGAGCAAAGACCCCAACGAGAAGCGCGATCACAT
GGTCCTGCTGGAGTTCGTGACCGCCGCCGGGATCACTCTCGGCATGGACGAGCTGTACAAGTAAGATGCA
TCTACCGGGTAGGGGAGGCGCTTTTCCCAAGGCAGTCTGGAGCATGCGCTTTAGCAGCCCCGCTGGGCAC
TTGGCGCTACACAAGTGGCCTCTGGCCTCGCACACATTCCACATCCACCGGTAGGCGCCAACCGGCTCCG
TTCTTTGGTGGCCCCTTCGCGCCACCTTCTACTCCTCCCCTAGTCAGGAAGTTCCCCCCCGCCCCGCAGC
TCGCGTCGTGCAGGACGTGACAAATGGAAGTAGCACGTCTCACTAGTCTCGTGCAGATGGACAGCACCGC
TGAGCAATGGAAGCGGGTAGGCCTTTGGGGCAGCGGCCAATAGCAGCTTTGCTCCTTCGCTTTCTGGGCT
CAGAGGCTGGGAAGGGGTGGGTCCGGGGGCGGGCTCAGGGGCGGGCTCAGGGGCGGGGCGGGCGCCCGAA
GGTCCTCCGGAGGCCCGGCATTCTGCACGCTTCAAAAGCGCACGTCTGCCGCGCTGTTCTCCTCTTCCTC
ATCTCCGGGCCTTTCGACCTGCAGCCCAAGCTTACCATGACCGAGTACAAGCCCACGGTGCGCCTCGCCA
CCCGCGACGACGTCCCCAGGGCCGTACGCACCCTCGCCGCCGCGTTCGCCGACTACCCCGCCACGCGCCA
CACCGTCGATCCGGACCGCCACATCGAGCGGGTCACCGAGCTGCAAGAACTCTTCCTCACGCGCGTCGGG
CTCGACATCGGCAAGGTGTGGGTCGCGGACGACGGCGCCGCGGTGGCGGTCTGGACCACGCCGGAGAGCG
TCGAAGCGGGGGCGGTGTTCGCCGAGATCGGCCCGCGCATGGCCGAGTTGAGCGGTTCCCGGCTGGCCGC
GCAGCAACAGATGGAAGGCCTCCTGGCGCCGCACCGGCCCAAGGAGCCCGCGTGGTTCCTGGCCACCGTC
GGCGTCTCGCCCGACCACCAGGGCAAGGGTCTGGGCAGCGCCGTCGTGCTCCCCGGAGTGGAGGCGGCCG
AGCGCGCCGGGGTGCCCGCCTTCCTGGAGACCTCCGCGCCCCGCAACCTCCCCTTCTACGAGCGGCTCGG
CTTCACCGTCACCGCCGACGTCGAGGTGCCCGAAGGACCGCGCACCTGGTGCATGACCCGCAAGCCCGGT
GCCTGATTCTAGAAAGTCGACAATCAACCTCTGGATTACAAAATTTGTGAAAGATTGACTGGTATTCTTA
ACTATGTTGCTCCTTTTACGCTATGTGGATACGCTGCTTTAATGCCTTTGTATCATGCTATTGCTTCCCG
TATGGCTTTCATTTTCTCCTCCTTGTATAAATCCTGGTTGCTGTCTCTTTATGAGGAGTTGTGGCCCGTT
GTCAGGCAACGTGGCGTGGTGTGCACTGTGTTTGCTGACGCAACCCCCACTGGTTGGGGCATTGCCACCA
CCTGTCAGCTCCTTTCCGGGACTTTCGCTTTCCCCCTCCCTATTGCCACGGCGGAACTCATCGCCGCCTG
CCTTGCCCGCTGCTGGACAGGGGCTCGGCTGTTGGGCACTGACAATTCCGTGGTGTTGTCGGGGAAATCA
TCGTCCTTTCCTTGGCTGCTCGCCTGTGTTGCCACCTGGATTCTGCGCGGGACGTCCTTCTGCTACGTCC
CTTCGGCCCTCAATCCAGCGGACCTTCCTTCCCGCGGCCTGCTGCCGGCTCTGCGGCCTCTTCCGCGTCT
TCGCCTTCGCCCTCAGACGAGTCGGATCTCCCTTTGGGCCGCCTCCCCGCGTCGACTTTAAGACCAATGA
CTTACAAGGCAGCTGTAGATCTTAGCCACTTTTTAAAAGAAAAGGGGGGACTGGAAGGGCTAATTCACTC
CCAACGAAGACAAGATCTGCTTTTTGCTTGTACTGGGTCTCTCTGGTTAGACCAGATCTGAGCCTGGGAG
CTCTCTGGCTAACTAGGGAACCCACTGCTTAAGCCTCAATAAAGCTTGCCTTGAGTGCTTCAAGTAGTGT
GTGCCCGTCTGTTGTGTGACTCTGGTAACTAGAGATCCCTCAGACCCTTTTAGTCAGTGTGGAAAATCTC
TAGCAGTACGTATAGTAGTTCATGTCATCTTATTATTCAGTATTTATAACTTGCAAAGAAATGAATATCA
GAGAGTGAGAGGAACTTGTTTATTGCAGCTTATAATGGTTACAAATAAAGCAATAGCATCACAAATTTCA
CAAATAAAGCATTTTTTTCACTGCATTCTAGTTGTGGTTTGTCCAAACTCATCAATGTATCTTATCATGT
CTGGCTCTAGCTATCCCGCCCCTAACTCCGCCCATCCCGCCCCTAACTCCGCCCAGTTCCGCCCATTCTC
CGCCCCATGGCTGACTAATTTTTTTTATTTATGCAGAGGCCGAGGCCGCCTCGGCCTCTGAGCTATTCCA
GAAGTAGTGAGGAGGCTTTTTTGGAGGCCTAGGGACGTACCCAATTCGCCCTATAGTGAGTCGTATTACG
CGCGCTCACTGGCCGTCGTTTTACAACGTCGTGACTGGGAAAACCCTGGCGTTACCCAACTTAATCGCCT
TGCAGCACATCCCCCTTTCGCCAGCTGGCGTAATAGCGAAGAGGCCCGCACCGATCGCCCTTCCCAACAG
TTGCGCAGCCTGAATGGCGAATGGG
[124 nt withheld, positions 9756-9879]
C
[91 nt withheld, positions 9881-9971]
A
[49 nt withheld, positions 9973-10021]
CCTTTGACGTTGGAGTCCACGTTCTTT
[37 nt withheld, positions 10049-10085]
ACCCTATCTCGGTCTATTCTTTTGATTTATAAGGGATTTTGCCGATTTCGGCCTATTGGTTAAAAAATGA
GCTGATTTAACAAAAATTTAACGCGAATTTTAACAAAATATTAACGCTTACAATTTAGGTGGCACTTTTC
GGGGAAATGTGCGCGGAACCCCTATTTGTTTATTTTTCTAAATACATTCAAATATGTATCCGCTCATGAG
ACAATAACCCTGATAAATGCTTCAATAATATTGAAAAAGGAAGAGTATGAGTATTCAACATTTCCGTGTC
GCCCTTATTCCCTTTTTTGCGGCATTTTGCCTTCCTGTTTTTGCTCACCCAGAAACGCTGGTGAAAGTAA
AAGATGCTGAAGATCAGTTGGGTGCACGAGTGGGTTACATCGAACTGGATCTCAACAGCGGTAAGATCCT
TGAGAGTTTTCGCCCCGAAGAACGTTTTCCAATGATGAGCACTTTTAAAGTTCTGCTATGTGGCGCGGTA
TTATCCCGTATTGACGCCGGGCAAGAGCAACTCGGTCGCCGCATACACTATTCTCAGAATGACTTGGTTG
AGTACTCACCAGTCACAGAAAAGCATCTTACGGATGGCATGACAGTAAGAGAATTATGCAGTGCTGCCAT
AACCATGAGTGATAACACTGCGGCCAACTTACTTCTGACAACGATCGGAGGACCGAAGGAGCTAACCGCT
TTTTTGCACAACATGGGGGATCATGTAACTCGCCTTGATCGTTGGGAACCGGAGCTGAATGAAGCCATAC
CAAACGACGAGCGTGACACCACGATGCCTGTAGCAATGGCAACAACGTTGCGCAAACTATTAACTGGCGA
ACTACTTACTCTAGCTTCCCGGCAACAATTAATAGACTGGATGGAGGCGGATAAAGTTGCAGGACCACTT
CTGCGCTCGGCCCTTCCGGCTGGCTGGTTTATTGCTGATAAATCTGGAGCCGGTGAGCGTGGGTCTCGCG
GTATCATTGCAGCACTGGGGCCAGATGGTAAGCCCTCCCGTATCGTAGTTATCTACACGACGGGGAGTCA
GGCAACTATGGATGAACGAAATAGACAGATCGCTGAGATAGGTGCCTCACTGATTAAGCATTGGTAACTG
TCAGACCAAGTTTACTCATATATACTTTAGATTGATTTAAAACTTCATTTTTAATTTAAAAGGATCTAGG
TGAAGATCCTTTTTGATAATCTCATGACCAAAATCCCTTAACGTGAGTTTTCGTTCCACTGAGCGTCAGA
CCCCGTAGAAAAGATCAAAGGATCTTCTTGAGATCCTTTTTTTCTGCGCGTAATCTGCTGCTTGCAAACA
AAAAAACCACCGCTACCAGCGGTGGTTTGTTTGCCGGATCAAGAGCTACCAACTCTTTTTCCGAAGGTAA
CTGGCTTCAGCAGAGCGCAGATACCAAATACTGTTCTTCTAGTGTAGCCGTAGTTAGGCCACCACTTCAA
GAACTCTGTAGCACCGCCTACATACCTCGCTCTGCTAATCCTGTTACCAGTGGCTGCTGCCAGTGGCGAT
AAGTCGTGTCTTACCGGGTTGGACTCAAGACGATAGTTACCGGATAAGGCGCAGCGGTCGGGCTGAACGG
GGGGTTCGTGCACACAGCCCAGCTTGGAGCGAACGACCTACACCGAACTGAGATACCTACAGCGTGAGCT
ATGAGAAAGCGCCACGCTTCCCGAAGGGAGAAAGGCGGACAGGTATCCGGTAAGCGGCAGGGTCGGAACA
GGAGAGCGCACGAGGGAGCTTCCAGGGGGAAACGCCTGGTATCTTTATAGTCCTGTCGGGTTTCGCCACC
TCTGACTTGAGCGTCGATTTTTGTGATGCTCGTCAGGGGGGCGGAGCCTATGGAAAAACGCCAGCAACGC
GGCCTTTTTACGGTTCCTGGCCTTTTGCTGGCCTTTTGCTCACATGTTCTTTCCTGCGTTATCCCCTGAT
TCTGTGGATAACCGTATTACCGCCTTTGAGTGAGCTGATACCGCTCGCCGCAGCCGAACGACCGAGCGCA
GCGAGTCAGTGAGCGAGGAAGCGGAAGAGCGCCCAATACGCAAACCGCCTCTCCCCGCGCGTTGGCCGAT
TCATTAATGCAGCTGGCACGACAGGTTTCCCGACTGGAAAGCGGGCAGTGAGCGCAACGCAATTAATGTG
AGTTAGCTCACTCATTAGGCACCCCAGGCTTTACACTTTATGCTTCCGGCTCGTATGTTGTGTGGAATTG
TGAGCGGATAACAATTTCACACAGGAAACAGCTATGACCATGATTACGCCAAGCGCGCAATTAACCCTCA
CTAAAGGGAACAAAAGCTGGAGCTGCAAGC
